>Addgene plasmid #35892 | Wnt4 Non-STOP | depositor full sequence | sequence record 44158 | Wnt4 Non-STOP sequence 3642 bps
CTTTCCTGCGTTATCCCCTGATTCTGTGGATAACCGTATTACCGCCTTTGAGTGAGCTGATACCGCTCGC
CGCAGCCGAACGACCGAGCGCAGCGAGTCAGTGAGCGAGGAAGCGGAAGAGCGCCCAATACGCAAACCGC
CTCTCCCCGCGCGTTGGCCGATTCATTAATGCAGCTGGCACGACAGGTTTCCCGACTGGAAAGCGGGCAG
TGAGCGCAACGCAATTAATACGCGTACCGCTAGCCAGGAAGAGTTTGTAGAAACGCAAAAAGGCCATCCG
TCAGGATGGCCTTCTGCTTAGTTTGATGCCTGGCAGTTTATGGCGGGCGTCCTGCCCGCCACCCTCCGGG
CCGTTGCTTCACAACGTTCAAATCCGCTCCCGGCGGATTTGTCCTACTCAGGAGAGCGTTCACCGACAAA
CAACAGATAAAACGAAAGGCCCAGTCTTCCGACTGAGCCTTTCGTTTTATTTGATGCCTGGCAGTTCCCT
ACTCTCGCGTTAACGCTAGCATGGATGTTTTCCCAGTCACGACGTTGTAAAACGACGGCCAGTCTTAAGC
TCGGGCCCCAAATAATGATTTTATTTTGACTGATAGTGACCTGTTCGTTGCAACAAATTGATGAGCAATG
CTTTTTTATAATGCCAACTTTGTACAAAAAAGCAGGCTCCGCGGCCGCCCCCTTCACCATGAGTCCCCGC
TCGTGCCTGCGTTCGCTGCGCCTCCTCGTCTTCGCCGTCTTCTCAGCCGCCGCGAGCAACTGGCTGTACC
TGGCCAAGCTGTCGTCGGTGGGGAGCATCTCAGAGGAGGAGACGTGCGAGAAACTCAAGGGCCTGATCCA
GAGGCAGGTGCAGATGTGCAAGCGGAACCTGGAAGTCATGGACTCGGTGCGCCGCGGTGCCCAGCTGGCC
ATTGAGGAGTGCCAGTACCAGTTCCGGAACCGGCGCTGGAACTGCTCCACACTCGACTCCTTGCCCGTCT
TCGGCAAGGTGGTGACGCAAGGGACTCGGGAGGCGGCCTTCGTGTACGCCATCTCTTCGGCAGGTGTGGC
CTTTGCAGTGACGCGGGCGTGCAGCAGTGGGGAGCTGGAGAAGTGCGGCTGTGACAGGACAGTGCATGGG
GTCAGCCCACAGGGCTTCCAGTGGTCAGGATGCTCTGACAACATCGCCTACGGTGTGGCTTTCTCACAGT
CGTTTGTGGATGTGCGGGAGAGAAGCAAGGGGGCCTCGTCCAGCAGAGCCCTCATGAACCTCCACAACAA
TGAGGCCGGCAGGAAGGCCATCCTGACACACATGCGGGTGGAATGCAAGTGCCACGGGGTGTCAGGCTCC
TGTGAGGTAAAGACGTGCTGGCGAGCCGTGCCGCCCTTCCGCCAGGTGGGTCACGCACTGAAGGAGAAGT
TTGATGGTGCCACTGAGGTGGAGCCACGCCGCGTGGGCTCCTCCAGGGCACTGGTGCCACGCAACGCACA
GTTCAAGCCGCACACAGATGAGGACCTGGTGTACTTGGAGCCTAGCCCCGACTTCTGTGAGCAGGACATG
CGCAGCGGCGTGCTGGGCACGAGGGGCCGCACATGCAACAAGACGTCCAAGGCCATCGACGGCTGTGAGC
TGCTGTGCTGTGGCCGCGGCTTCCACACGGCGCAGGTGGAGCTGGCTGAACGCTGCAGCTGCAAATTCCA
CTGGTGCTGCTTCGTCAAGTGCCGGCAGTGCCAGCGGCTCGTGGAGTTGCACACGTGCCGATGCATTCTG
AAGGGTGGGCGCGCCGACCCAGCTTTCTTGTACAAAGTTGGCATTATAAGAAAGCATTGCTTATCAATTT
GTTGCAACGAACAGGTCACTATCAGTCAAAATAAAATCATTATTTGCCATCCAGCTGATATCCCCTATAG
TGAGTCGTATTACATGGTCATAGCTGTTTCCTGGCAGCTCTGGCCCGTGTCTCAAAATCTCTGATGTTAC
ATTGCACAAGATAAAAATATATCATCATGAACAATAAAACTGTCTGCTTACATAAACAGTAATACAAGGG
GTGTTATGAGCCATATTCAACGGGAAACGTCGAGGCCGCGATTAAATTCCAACATGGATGCTGATTTATA
TGGGTATAAATGGGCTCGCGATAATGTCGGGCAATCAGGTGCGACAATCTATCGCTTGTATGGGAAGCCC
GATGCGCCAGAGTTGTTTCTGAAACATGGCAAAGGTAGCGTTGCCAATGATGTTACAGATGAGATGGTCA
GACTAAACTGGCTGACGGAATTTATGCCTCTTCCGACCATCAAGCATTTTATCCGTACTCCTGATGATGC
ATGGTTACTCACCACTGCGATCCCCGGAAAAACAGCATTCCAGGTATTAGAAGAATATCCTGATTCAGGT
GAAAATATTGTTGATGCGCTGGCAGTGTTCCTGCGCCGGTTGCATTCGATTCCTGTTTGTAATTGTCCTT
TTAACAGCGATCGCGTATTTCGTCTCGCTCAGGCGCAATCACGAATGAATAACGGTTTGGTTGATGCGAG
TGATTTTGATGACGAGCGTAATGGCTGGCCTGTTGAACAAGTCTGGAAAGAAATGCATAAACTTTTGCCA
TTCTCACCGGATTCAGTCGTCACTCATGGTGATTTCTCACTTGATAACCTTATTTTTGACGAGGGGAAAT
TAATAGGTTGTATTGATGTTGGACGAGTCGGAATCGCAGACCGATACCAGGATCTTGCCATCCTATGGAA
CTGCCTCGGTGAGTTTTCTCCTTCATTACAGAAACGGCTTTTTCAAAAATATGGTATTGATAATCCTGAT
ATGAATAAATTGCAGTTTCATTTGATGCTCGATGAGTTTTTCTAATCAGAATTGGTTAATTGGTTGTAAC
ACTGGCAGAGCATTACGCTGACTTGACGGGACGGCGCAAGCTCATGACCAAAATCCCTTAACGTGAGTTA
CGCGTCGTTCCACTGAGCGTCAGACCCCGTAGAAAAGATCAAAGGATCTTCTTGAGATCCTTTTTTTCTG
CGCGTAATCTGCTGCTTGCAAACAAAAAAACCACCGCTACCAGCGGTGGTTTGTTTGCCGGATCAAGAGC
TACCAACTCTTTTTCCGAAGGTAACTGGCTTCAGCAGAGCGCAGATACCAAATACTGTCCTTCTAGTGTA
GCCGTAGTTAGGCCACCACTTCAAGAACTCTGTAGCACCGCCTACATACCTCGCTCTGCTAATCCTGTTA
CCAGTGGCTGCTGCCAGTGGCGATAAGTCGTGTCTTACCGGGTTGGACTCAAGACGATAGTTACCGGATA
AGGCGCAGCGGTCGGGCTGAACGGGGGGTTCGTGCACACAGCCCAGCTTGGAGCGAACGACCTACACCGA
ACTGAGATACCTACAGCGTGAGCATTGAGAAAGCGCCACGCTTCCCGAAGGGAGAAAGGCGGACAGGTAT
CCGGTAAGCGGCAGGGTCGGAACAGGAGAGCGCACGAGGGAGCTTCCAGGGGGAAACGCCTGGTATCTTT
ATAGTCCTGTCGGGTTTCGCCACCTCTGACTTGAGCGTCGATTTTTGTGATGCTCGTCAGGGGGGCGGAG
CCTATGGAAAAACGCCAGCAACGCGGCCTTTTTACGGTTCCTGGCCTTTTGCTGGCCTTTTGCTCACATG
TT
Features (pLannotate 1.2.2; 10 found; start..end, strand, type, name):
    121..213     +  CDS            lacI (fragment): lac repressor; lacI; The lac repressor binds to the lac operator to inhibit transcription in E. coli. This inhibition can be relieved by adding lactose or isopropyl-β-D-thiogalactopyranoside (IPTG).
    268..295     -  terminator     rrnB T2 terminator: transcription terminator T2 from the E. coli rrnB gene
    427..470     +  terminator     rrnB T1 terminator: Escherichia coli rrnB; transcription terminator T1 from the E. coli rrnB gene
    517..553     -  CDS            lacZα (fragment): LacZα fragment of β-galactosidase; lacZ fragment
    569..668     +  protein_bind   attL1: mutant version of attL; recombination site for the Gateway® LR reaction LR Clonase™
    689..1741    +  CDS            WNT4: WNT4_HUMAN - Experimental evidence at protein level: Swiss-Prot protein existence level 1. Ligand for members of the frizzled family of seven transmembrane receptors (Probable). Plays an important role in the embryonic development of the urogenital tract and the lung (PubMed:15317892, PubMed:16959810, PubMed:18179883, PubMed:18182450). Required for normal mesenchyme to epithelium transition during embryonic kidney development. Required for the formation of early epithelial renal vesicles during kidney development (By similarity). Required for normal formation of the Mullerian duct in females,
   1767..1866    -  protein_bind   attL2: mutant version of attL; recombination site for the Gateway® LR reaction LR Clonase™
   1884..1902    -  promoter       T7 promoter: promoter for bacteriophage T7 RNA polymerase
   2036..2845    +  CDS            KanR: aminoglycoside phosphotransferase; aph(3')-Ia; confers resistance to kanamycin in bacteria or G418 (Geneticin®) in eukaryotes
   2992..3580    +  rep_origin     ori: high-copy-number ColE1/pMB1/pBR322/pUC origin of replication
