[The description below was written by a language model from this plasmid's Addgene catalogue record and pLannotate feature annotations shown in this document.]
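Description:
Wnt4 Non-STOP is a Gateway entry clone built on the pENTR/D-TOPO backbone, carrying the human WNT4 open reading frame. It is a bacterial propagation and recombination vector rather than an expression plasmid. It replicates in E. coli from a high-copy ColE1/pUC-type origin and is selected with kanamycin through an aminoglycoside phosphotransferase (KanR) gene. The full sequence record is 3,642 nt, consistent with the stated backbone plus an insert of about 1.06 kb.

The WNT4 coding sequence lies between attL1 and attL2, the sites used in an LR Clonase reaction to transfer the insert directionally into any attR-containing destination vector. The name suggests that the ORF lacks its native stop codon, which would allow the coding sequence to be read through into a C-terminal tag or fusion partner supplied by the destination vector. The record does not describe this explicitly. The insert carries a silent C-to-T change at position 492, which leaves the encoded protein unaltered. No eukaryotic promoter is present, so expression in mammalian cells depends on the destination vector chosen. Upstream of attL1, the rrnB T1 and T2 terminators insulate the insert from read-through transcription in bacteria. A T7 promoter sits beyond attL2 and points back toward the insert. The short lacI and lacZα fragments annotated are backbone remnants rather than functional genes.

WNT4 encodes a secreted ligand for Frizzled receptors that is involved in kidney, lung and urogenital tract development. This clone belongs to a uniform human Wnt library intended for comparing Wnt secretion and signalling activities.
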