Addgene plasmid #35892: Wnt4 Non-STOP
Depositing lab: Marian Waterman. Depositing organization: University of California, Irvine. Publication: A uniform human Wnt expression library reveals a shared secretory pathway and unique signaling activities. Najdi R, Proffitt K, Sprowl S, Kaur S, Yu J, Covey TM, Virshup DM, Waterman ML. Differentiation. 2012 Sep;84(2):203-13. doi: 10.1016/j.diff.2012.06.004. Epub 2012 Jul 9. PubMed 22784633.
Backbone
  Vector backbone: pENTR/D-TOPO
  Backbone manufacturer: Invitrogen
  Backbone size w/o insert (bp): 2580
  Vector type: Entry Vector
Growth in bacteria
  Bacterial resistance: Kanamycin, 50 μg/mL
  Growth temperature: 37°C
  Growth strain: DH5alpha
  Copy number: High Copy
Gene/Insert
  Gene/Insert name: Wnt4 (alt name: Wnt4)
  Species: H. sapiens (human)
  Insert size (bp): 1062
  Mutation: Silent Mutation C (492) --> T
  Entrez Gene: WNT4 (a.k.a. SERKAL, WNT-4)
  Cloning method: Restriction Enzyme
  Sequencing primers: 5′ M13 (-20)-FWD; 3′ M13-Reverse
Terms and licenses: Academic/Nonprofit Terms; Industry Terms: Not Available to Industry
How to cite: Wnt4 Non-STOP was a gift from Marian Waterman (Addgene plasmid # 35892 ; http://n2t.net/addgene:35892 ; RRID:Addgene_35892)
