>Addgene plasmid #35892 | Wnt4 Non-STOP | addgene partial sequence | sequence record 44969 | M13rev
TCAGCTGGATGGCAAATAATGATTTTATTTTGACTGATAGTGACCTGTTCGTTGCAACAAATTGATAAGC
AATGCTTTCTTATAATGCCAACTTTGTACAAGAAAGCTGGGTCGGCGCGCCCACCCTTCAGAATGCATCG
GCACGTGTGCAACTCCACGAGCCGCTGGCACTGCCGGCACTTGACGAAGCAGCACCAGTGGAATTTGCAG
CTGCAGCGTTCAGCCAGCTCCACCTGCGCCGTGTGGAAGCCGCGGCCACAGCACAGCAGCTCACAGCCGT
CGATGGCCTTGGACGTCTTGTTGCATGTGCGGCCCCTCGTGCCCAGCACGCCGCTGCGCATGTCCTGCTC
ACAGAAGTCGGGGCTAGGCTCCAAGTACACCAGGTCCTCATCTGTGTGCGGCTTGAACTGTGCGTTGCGT
GGCACCAGTGCCCTGGAGGAGCCCACGCGGCGTGGCTCCACCTCAGTGGCACCATCAAACTTCTCCTTCA
GTGCGTGACCCACCTGGCGGAAGGGCGGCACGGCTCGCCAGCACGTCTTTACCTCACAGGAGCCTGACAC
CCCGTGGCACTTGCATTCCACCCGCATGTGTGTCAGGATGGCCTTCCTGCCGGCCTCATTGTTGTGGAGG
TTCATGAGGGCTCTGCTGGACGAGGCCCCCTTGCTTCTCTCCCGCACATCCACAAACGACTGTGAGAAAG
CCACACCGTAGGCGATGTTGTCAGAGCATCCTGACCACTGGAAGCCCTGTGGGCTGACCCCATGCACTGT
CCTGTCACAGCCGCACTTCTCCAGCTCCCCACTGCTGCACGCCCGCGTCACTGCAAAGGCCACACCTGCC
GAAGAGATGGCGTACACGAAGGCCGCCTCCCGAGTCCCTTGCGTCACCACCTTG
